Addgene plasmid #20075: pMSCV-Flag-cMyc T58A
Depositing lab: Juan Belmonte. Depositing organization: Centre de Medicina Regenerativa de Barcelona (CMRB). Publication: Efficient and rapid generation of induced pluripotent stem cells from human keratinocytes. Aasen T, Raya A, Barrero MJ, Garreta E, Consiglio A, Gonzalez F, Vassena R, Bilić J, Pekarik V, Tiscornia G, Edel M, Boué S, Belmonte JC. Nat Biotechnol. 2008 Nov . 26(11):1276-84. 10.1038/nbt.1503 PubMed 18931654.
Backbone
  Vector backbone: pMSCV
  Backbone manufacturer: Clontech
  Backbone size w/o insert (bp): 5111
  Vector type: Mammalian Expression, Retroviral
Growth in bacteria
  Bacterial resistance: Ampicillin, 100 μg/mL
  Growth temperature: 37°C
  Growth strain: DH5alpha
  Copy number: High Copy
Gene/Insert
  Gene/Insert name: cMyc
  Species: H. sapiens (human)
  Insert size (bp): 1300
  Mutation: T58A
  Entrez Gene: MYC (a.k.a. MRTL, MYCC, bHLHe39, c-Myc)
  Tag / fusion protein: Flag (N terminal on insert)
  Cloning method: Restriction Enzyme; 5′ cloning site XhoI (not destroyed); 3′ cloning site EcoRI (not destroyed)
  Sequencing primers: 5′ pBABE 5
Terms and licenses: Academic/Nonprofit Terms; Industry Terms: Not Available to Industry
Depositor comments: Puro resistance cassette was removed by cutting pMSCVpuro with EcoRI and ClaI and religating. EcoRI site was maintained in the vector.
How to cite: pMSCV-Flag-cMyc T58A was a gift from Juan Belmonte (Addgene plasmid # 20075 ; http://n2t.net/addgene:20075 ; RRID:Addgene_20075)
