[The description below was written by a language model from this plasmid's Addgene catalogue record.]
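Description:
pMSCV-Flag-cMyc T58A is a retroviral mammalian expression plasmid built on the pMSCV (murine stem cell virus) backbone, about 5.1 kb without the insert. It is propagated in E. coli as a high-copy plasmid under ampicillin selection. The backbone was derived from pMSCVpuro by cutting out the puromycin resistance cassette with EcoRI and ClaI and religating, with the EcoRI site retained. The vector therefore carries no mammalian drug-selection marker, and transduced cells cannot be enriched with puromycin.

The payload is a roughly 1.3 kb human MYC (c-Myc) coding sequence with an N-terminal Flag epitope tag, cloned between XhoI and EcoRI sites that both remain intact. The insert carries the T58A substitution. Threonine 58 is a phosphorylation site that normally promotes c-Myc turnover, so this mutant is generally regarded as a stabilised form of the protein. The record does not list a promoter. In MSCV-type vectors, however, the transgene is normally transcribed from the 5′ long terminal repeat, and the LTRs together with the packaging signal allow the genomic RNA to be packaged into retroviral particles when the viral proteins are supplied in trans by a packaging cell line. No feature table is provided, so these elements are inferred from the backbone type rather than confirmed from annotation.

The associated publication describes the generation of induced pluripotent stem cells from human keratinocytes. This indicates use as the c-Myc component of a retroviral reprogramming factor set, with the Flag tag allowing the exogenous protein to be detected separately from endogenous MYC.
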