>Addgene plasmid #20075 | pMSCV-Flag-cMyc T58A | addgene partial sequence | sequence record 25801 | pBABE-5
CGGAATGATCTGCCGCCGCCATGGACTACAAGGACGACGATGACAAGCTCGAGCCCCTCAACGTTAGCTT
CACCAACAGGAACTATGACCTCGACTACGACTCGGTGCAGCCGTATTTCTACTGCGACGAGGAGGAGAAC
TTCTACCAGCAGCAGCAGCAGAGCGAGCTGCAGCCCCCGGCGCCCAGCGAGGATATCTGGAAGAAATTCG
AGCTGCTGCCCGCGCCGCCCCTGTCCCCTAGCCGCCGCTCCGGGCTCTGCTCGCCCTCCTACGTTGCGGT
CACACCCTTCTCCCTTCGGGGAGACAACGACGGCGGTGGCGGGAGCTTCTCCACGGCCGACCAGCTGGAG
ATGGTGACCGAGCTGCTGGGAGGAGACATGGTGAACCAGAGTTTCATCTGCGACCCGGACGACGAGACCT
TCATCAAAAACATCATCATCCAGGACTGTATGTGGAGCGGCTTCTCGGCCGCCGCCAAGCTCGTCTCAGA
GAAGCTGGCCTCCTACCAGGCTGCGCGCAAAGACAGCGGCAGCCCGAACCCCGCCCGCGGCCACAGCGTC
TGCTCCACCTCCAGCTTGTACCTGCAGGATCTGAGCGCCGCCGCCTCAGAGTGCATCGACCCCTCGGTGG
TCTTCCCCTACCCTCTCAACGACAGCAGCTCGCCCAAGTCCTGCGCCTCGCAAGACTCCAGCGCCTTCTC
TCCGTCCTCGGATTCTCTGCTCTCCTCGACGGAGTCCTCCCCGCAGGGCAGCCCCGAGCCCCTGGTGCTC
CATGAGGAGACACCGCCCAN
